Addgene plasmid #217909: A2C-∆N
Purpose: Expresses bicone gas vesicles in E. coli
Depositing lab: Mikhail Shapiro. Depositing organization: California Institute of Technology. Publication: Truly Tiny Acoustic Biomolecules for Ultrasound Imaging and Therapy. Ling B, Gungoren B, Yao Y, Dutka P, Vassallo R, Nayak R, Smith CAB, Lee J, Swift MB, Shapiro MG. Adv Mater. 2024 Feb 26:e2307106. doi: 10.1002/adma.202307106. PubMed 38409678.
Backbone
  Vector backbone: pET28a
  Backbone manufacturer: Novagen
  Backbone size w/o insert (bp): 5374
  Total vector size (bp): 11187
  Vector type: Bacterial Expression
Growth in bacteria
  Bacterial resistance: Kanamycin, 50 μg/mL
  Growth temperature: 37°C
  Growth strain: DH5alpha
  Copy number: High Copy
Gene/Insert
  Gene/Insert name: A2C-∆N (alt name: Bicone GV)
  Species: Anabaena flos-aquae and Bacillus megaterium
  Insert size (bp): 5813
  Promoter: T7
  Cloning method: Other
  Sequencing primers: 5′ T7 forward; 3′ T7 terminator reverse
Terms and licenses: Academic/Nonprofit Terms; Industry Terms: Not Available to Industry
How to cite: A2C-∆N was a gift from Mikhail Shapiro (Addgene plasmid # 217909 ; http://n2t.net/addgene:217909 ; RRID:Addgene_217909)
