[The description below was written by a language model from this plasmid's Addgene catalogue record and pLannotate feature annotations shown in this document.]
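Description:
A2C-∆N is a bacterial expression plasmid built on the pET28a backbone, about 11.2 kb in total, that produces "bicone" gas vesicles in E. coli. It is propagated through a ColE1/pMB1-type origin accompanied by the bom region and the rop gene. The catalogue lists it as high copy, although rop normally moderates copy number in pET vectors. Selection is by kanamycin through an aph(3')-Ia (KanR) cassette. An f1 phage origin is also present, and the short tetracycline-resistance, lacZα, AmpR-promoter, SET1 and ydeC fragments called by the annotation are likely backbone remnants or incidental homology hits rather than functional parts.

The payload is a roughly 5.8 kb hybrid gas vesicle gene cluster drawn from Anabaena flos-aquae and Bacillus megaterium. It sits between a T7 promoter with an adjacent lac operator and the T7 terminator. The plasmid-borne lacI gene supplies repressor, so transcription depends on T7 RNA polymerase from the host and is inducible with IPTG. The automated annotation recognises Anabaena gvpA, the main structural shell protein, and a portion of Anabaena gvpC, a protein thought to stabilise the shell. Further downstream it finds B. megaterium gvpS and gvpJ. Large stretches of the insert between these hits are unannotated and presumably hold additional assembly genes, but the record does not identify them. It also does not spell out what the "∆N" in the name refers to.

According to the record, the construct is used to make bicone gas vesicles. The associated publication title indicates these serve as very small acoustic biomolecules for ultrasound imaging and therapy.
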