Features (pLannotate 1.2.2; 22 found; start..end, strand, type, name):
      1..589     +  rep_origin     ori: high-copy-number ColE1/pMB1/pBR322/pUC origin of replication
    775..914     -  misc_feature   bom: basis of mobility region from pBR322
   1016..1207    -  CDS            rop: Rop protein, which maintains plasmids at low copy number; rop
   1224..1604    +  CDS            YPB1_ECOLX: Protein predicted: Swiss-Prot protein existence level 4. From Escherichia coli.
   1676..1967    -  CDS            TcR (fragment): tetracycline efflux protein; tet; confers resistance to tetracycline
   1982..2003    -  protein_bind   CAP binding site: CAP binding activates transcription in the presence of cAMP. E. coli catabolite activator protein
   2016..3098    -  CDS            lacI: lac repressor; lacI; The lac repressor binds to the lac operator to inhibit transcription in E. coli. This inhibition can be relieved by adding lactose or isopropyl-β-D-thiogalactopyranoside (IPTG).
   3099..3176    -  promoter       lacI promoter: lacI
   3184..3463    -  CDS            TcR (fragment): tetracycline efflux protein; tet; confers resistance to tetracycline
   3485..3503    +  promoter       T7 promoter: promoter for bacteriophage T7 RNA polymerase
   3504..3528    +  protein_bind   lac operator: The lac repressor binds to the lac operator to inhibit transcription in E. coli. This inhibition can be relieved by adding lactose or isopropyl-β-D-thiogalactopyranoside (IPTG). lac repressor encoded by lacI
   3535..3553    -  CDS            lacZα (fragment): LacZα fragment of β-galactosidase; lacZ fragment
   3951..4163    +  CDS            gvpA: GVPA_DOLFA - Experimental evidence at protein level: Swiss-Prot protein existence level 1. Gas vesicles are small, hollow, gas filled protein structures that are found in several microbial planktonic microorganisms. They allow the positioning of the organism at the favorable depth for growth. GvpA type proteins form the essential core of the structure. From Dolichospermum flosaquae (Anabaena flos-aquae).
   4399..4578    +  CDS            gvpC (fragment): GVPC_DOLFA - Experimental evidence at protein level: Swiss-Prot protein existence level 1. May confer stability to the gas vesicle membranes. Gas vesicles are small, hollow, gas filled protein structures that are found in several microbial planktonic microorganisms. They allow the positioning of the organism at the favorable depth for growth. From Dolichospermum flosaquae (Anabaena flos-aquae).
   7168..7452    +  CDS            gvpS: GVPS_BACME - Protein inferred from homology: Swiss-Prot protein existence level 3. Gas vesicles are small, hollow, gas filled protein structures that are found in several microbial planktonic microorganisms. They allow the positioning of the organism at the favorable depth for growth (By similarity). From Bacillus megaterium.
   7715..8014    +  CDS            gvpJ: GVPJ_BACME - Protein inferred from homology: Swiss-Prot protein existence level 3. Gas vesicles are small, hollow, gas filled protein structures that are found in several microbial planktonic microorganisms. They allow the positioning of the organism at the favorable depth for growth. This protein could be important for the shape determination of the gas vesicle. From Bacillus megaterium.
   9433..9555    -  CDS            ydeC (fragment): YDEC_BACSU - Protein predicted: Swiss-Prot protein existence level 4. From Bacillus subtilis (strain 168).
   9559..9608    +  CDS            SET1 (fragment): solubility-enhancement tag derived from T7 phage gene 10B
   9616..9663    +  terminator     T7 terminator: transcription terminator for bacteriophage T7 RNA polymerase
   9700..10128   +  rep_origin     f1 ori (sequence partly withheld): f1 bacteriophage origin of replication; arrow indicates direction of (+) strand synthesis
  10181..10238   +  promoter       AmpR promoter (fragment): bla
  10247..11062   -  CDS            KanR: aminoglycoside phosphotransferase; aph(3')-Ia; confers resistance to kanamycin in bacteria or G418 (Geneticin®) in eukaryotes
>Addgene plasmid #217909 | A2C-∆N | addgene full sequence | sequence record 430920 | Addgene NGS Result
TTGAGATCCTTTTTTTCTGCGCGTAATCTGCTGCTTGCAAACAAAAAAACCACCGCTACCAGCGGTGGTT
TGTTTGCCGGATCAAGAGCTACCAACTCTTTTTCCGAAGGTAACTGGCTTCAGCAGAGCGCAGATACCAA
ATACTGTCCTTCTAGTGTAGCCGTAGTTAGGCCACCACTTCAAGAACTCTGTAGCACCGCCTACATACCT
CGCTCTGCTAATCCTGTTACCAGTGGCTGCTGCCAGTGGCGATAAGTCGTGTCTTACCGGGTTGGACTCA
AGACGATAGTTACCGGATAAGGCGCAGCGGTCGGGCTGAACGGGGGGTTCGTGCACACAGCCCAGCTTGG
AGCGAACGACCTACACCGAACTGAGATACCTACAGCGTGAGCTATGAGAAAGCGCCACGCTTCCCGAAGG
GAGAAAGGCGGACAGGTATCCGGTAAGCGGCAGGGTCGGAACAGGAGAGCGCACGAGGGAGCTTCCAGGG
GGAAACGCCTGGTATCTTTATAGTCCTGTCGGGTTTCGCCACCTCTGACTTGAGCGTCGATTTTTGTGAT
GCTCGTCAGGGGGGCGGAGCCTATGGAAAAACGCCAGCAACGCGGCCTTTTTACGGTTCCTGGCCTTTTG
CTGGCCTTTTGCTCACATGTTCTTTCCTGCGTTATCCCCTGATTCTGTGGATAACCGTATTACCGCCTTT
GAGTGAGCTGATACCGCTCGCCGCAGCCGAACGACCGAGCGCAGCGAGTCAGTGAGCGAGGAAGCGGAAG
AGCGCCTGATGCGGTATTTTCTCCTTACGCATCTGTGCGGTATTTCACACCGCAATGGTGCACTCTCAGT
ACAATCTGCTCTGATGCCGCATAGTTAAGCCAGTATACACTCCGCTATCGCTACGTGACTGGGTCATGGC
TGCGCCCCGACACCCGCCAACACCCGCTGACGCGCCCTGACGGGCTTGTCTGCTCCCGGCATCCGCTTAC
AGACAAGCTGTGACCGTCTCCGGGAGCTGCATGTGTCAGAGGTTTTCACCGTCATCACCGAAACGCGCGA
GGCAGCTGCGGTAAAGCTCATCAGCGTGGTCGTGAAGCGATTCACAGATGTCTGCCTGTTCATCCGCGTC
CAGCTCGTTGAGTTTCTCCAGAAGCGTTAATGTCTGGCTTCTGATAAAGCGGGCCATGTTAAGGGCGGTT
TTTTCCTGTTTGGTCACTGATGCCTCCGTGTAAGGGGGATTTCTGTTCATGGGGGTAATGATACCGATGA
AACGAGAGAGGATGCTCACGATACGGGTTACTGATGATGAACATGCCCGGTTACTGGAACGTTGTGAGGG
TAAACAACTGGCGGTATGGATGCGGCGGGACCAGAGAAAAATCACTCAGGGTCAATGCCAGCGCTTCGTT
AATACAGATGTAGGTGTTCCACAGGGTAGCCAGCAGCATCCTGCGATGCAGATCCGGAACATAATGGTGC
AGGGCGCTGACTTCCGCGTTTCCAGACTTTACGAAACACGGAAACCGAAGACCATTCATGTTGTTGCTCA
GGTCGCAGACGTTTTGCAGCAGCAGTCGCTTCACGTTCGCTCGCGTATCGGTGATTCATTCTGCTAACCA
GTAAGGCAACCCCGCCAGCCTAGCCGGGTCCTCAACGACAGGAGCACGATCATGCGCACCCGTGGGGCCG
CCATGCCGGCGATAATGGCCTGCTTCTCGCCGAAACGTTTGGTGGCGGGACCAGTGACGAAGGCTTGAGC
GAGGGCGTGCAAGATTCCGAATACCGCAAGCGACAGGCCGATCATCGTCGCGCTCCAGCGAAAGCGGTCC
TCGCCGAAAATGACCCAGAGCGCTGCCGGCACCTGTCCTACGAGTTGCATGATAAAGAAGACAGTCATAA
GTGCGGCGACGATAGTCATGCCCCGCGCCCACCGGAAGGAGCTGACTGGGTTGAAGGCTCTCAAGGGCAT
CGGTCGAGATCCCGGTGCCTAATGAGTGAGCTAACTTACATTAATTGCGTTGCGCTCACTGCCCGCTTTC
CAGTCGGGAAACCTGTCGTGCCAGCTGCATTAATGAATCGGCCAACGCGCGGGGAGAGGCGGTTTGCGTA
TTGGGCGCCAGGGTGGTTTTTCTTTTCACCAGTGAGACGGGCAACAGCTGATTGCCCTTCACCGCCTGGC
CCTGAGAGAGTTGCAGCAAGCGGTCCACGCTGGTTTGCCCCAGCAGGCGAAAATCCTGTTTGATGGTGGT
TAACGGCGGGATATAACATGAGCTGTCTTCGGTATCGTCGTATCCCACTACCGAGATATCCGCACCAACG
CGCAGCCCGGACTCGGTAATGGCGCGCATTGCGCCCAGCGCCATCTGATCGTTGGCAACCAGCATCGCAG
TGGGAACGATGCCCTCATTCAGCATTTGCATGGTTTGTTGAAAACCGGACATGGCACTCCAGTCGCCTTC
CCGTTCCGCTATCGGCTGAATTTGATTGCGAGTGAGATATTTATGCCAGCCAGCCAGACGCAGACGCGCC
GAGACAGAACTTAATGGGCCCGCTAACAGCGCGATTTGCTGGTGACCCAATGCGACCAGATGCTCCACGC
CCAGTCGCGTACCGTCTTCATGGGAGAAAATAATACTGTTGATGGGTGTCTGGTCAGAGACATCAAGAAA
TAACGCCGGAACATTAGTGCAGGCAGCTTCCACAGCAATGGCATCCTGGTCATCCAGCGGATAGTTAATG
ATCAGCCCACTGACGCGTTGCGCGAGAAGATTGTGCACCGCCGCTTTACAGGCTTCGACGCCGCTTCGTT
CTACCATCGACACCACCACGCTGGCACCCAGTTGATCGGCGCGAGATTTAATCGCCGCGACAATTTGCGA
CGGCGCGTGCAGGGCCAGACTGGAGGTGGCAACGCCAATCAGCAACGACTGTTTGCCCGCCAGTTGTTGT
GCCACGCGGTTGGGAATGTAATTCAGCTCCGCCATCGCCGCTTCCACTTTTTCCCGCGTTTTCGCAGAAA
CGTGGCTGGCCTGGTTCACCACGCGGGAAACGGTCTGATAAGAGACACCGGCATACTCTGCGACATCGTA
TAACGTTACTGGTTTCACATTCACCACCCTGAATTGACTCTCTTCCGGGCGCTATCATGCCATACCGCGA
AAGGTTTTGCGCCATTCGATGGTGTCCGGGATCTCGACGCTCTCCCTTATGCGACTCCTGCATTAGGAAG
CAGCCCAGTAGTAGGTTGAGGCCGTTGAGCACCGCCGCCGCAAGGAATGGTGCATGCAAGGAGATGGCGC
CCAACAGTCCCCCGGCCACGGGGCCTGCCACCATACCCACGCCGAAACAAGCGCTCATGAGCCCGAAGTG
GCGAGCCCGATCTTCCCCATCGGTGATGTCGGCGATATAGGCGCCAGCAACCGCACCTGTGGCGCCGGTG
ATGCCGGCCACGATGCGTCCGGCGTAGAGGATCGAGATCTCGATCCCGCGAAATTAATACGACTCACTAT
AGGGGAATTGTGAGCGGATAACAATTCCAAGCTTCGCCAGGGTTTTCCCAGTCGAGCTCATGACTCATAT
TTATAGTTATTCTCCTCATTTCCCAAGTTTCCGACAACAAATAACAAGGAATTAAAAAAATGGCAGTTGA
AAAAACCAATTCTTCCTCCAGCTTGGCAGAAGTTATTGATAGAATCCTCGACAAAGGTATCGTAATTGAC
GCTTGGGTTCGTGTTTCCTTAGTTGGTATCGAACTACTAGCAATTGAAGCTCGGATCGTTATCGCTTCCG
TTGAAACCTACTTGAAGTATGCTGAAGCAGTTGGTTTGACCCAATCAGCAGCAGTACCTGCTTAATTTAA
TTAAGCAAGTTACCAAGTAGGAGAATAACCATGACTCATATTTATAGTTATTCTCCTCATTTCCCAAGTT
TCCGACAACAAATAACAAGGAATTAAAAAAATGGCAGTTGAAAAAACCAATTCTTCCTCCAGCTTGGCAG
AAGTTATTGATAGAATCCTCGACAAAGGTATCGTAATTGACGCTTGGGTTCGTGTTTCCTTAGTTGGTAT
CGAACTACTAGCAATTGAAGCTCGGATCGTTATCGCTTCCGTTGAAACCTACTTGAAGTATGCTGAAGCA
GTTGGTTTGACCCAATCAGCAGCAGTACCTGCTTAATTTAATTAAGCTCCATAATATCAGGATTAATTAA
TCCTGATATTGGTTCTGCTTTTTTTAATTATCTAGATATTTGGAAATCAACGCTTCTCAAAGGATATTAC
AAAAAAGTACGAATCCTTATAATGTAGTACCTGGAGAAGCAATTTCTGTTAGGTCTGGGAGCTCCCATGG
GATCGTTATCCCGCGGCCAAGCTTGCTAGCGCTAATTTACTATTTTTTGGAGAACTTCATGATTTCTTTA
ATGGCAAAAATCCGGCAAGAACATCAGTCAATAGCAGAGAAAGTGGCTGAACTATCTCTTGAGACCAGAG
AATTCTTGTCCGTCACGACAGCGAAAAGACAAGAGCAAGCTGAAAAACAAGCTCAAGAACTGCAAGCATT
CTACAAGGATCTTCAGGAAACAAGTCAGCAGTTTTTATCAGAAACAGCCCAAGCCAGAATTGCTCAAGCT
GAAAAACAAGCTCAAGAACTGTTAGCATTCCACAAAGAACTTCAAGAAACAAGTCAGCAGTTTTTATCAG
CAACAGCCCAAGCCAGAATTGCTCAAGCTGAAAAACAAGCGCAAGAACTGTTAGCATTTTATCAAGAAGT
TCGGGAAACAAGTCAGCAGTTTTTATCAGCAACAGCCCAAGCAAGAATTGCTCAAGCTGAAAAACAAGCT
CAAGAACTGTTAGCATTCCACAAAGAACTTCAAGAAACAAGTCAGCAGTTTTTATCAGCAACAGCCGACG
CAAGAACTGCTCAAGCTAAGGAACAGAAGGAATCTCTCCTGAAATTCCGTCAGGATTTGTTTGTGAGTAT
CTTTGGTTAATAAAGATCTAACTATTGGAGGCTACTAAAAATGGAAATTAAAAAAATTATGCAAGCCGTG
AACGACTTTTTCGGTGAACACGTAGCTCCTCCTCATAAAATTACCTCGGTGGAAGCTACTGAAGATGAAG
GTTGGAGAGTTATTGTTGAAGTCATTGAAGAACGAGAATATATGAAAAAATACGCCAAAGATGAAATGCT
CGGAACGTACGAGTGCTTTGTAAATAAAGAAAAAGAAGTCATTTCATTCAAACGACTCGACGTCAGATAT
AGAAGCGCCATTGGCATTGAAGCATAAACGATAAGATGGCAGGAGCTTGAAAACATGAGTGAAACAAACG
AAACAGGTATTTATATTTTTAGCGCCATTCAAACGGATAAAGACGAAGAATTTGGCGCCGTGGAAGTAGA
AGGAACAAAAGCTGAAACATTTTTGATTCGCTACAAAGACGCGGCTATGGTAGCAGCTGAAGTACCGATG
AAAATTTATCATCCTAATCGCCAAAATTTATTAATGCATCAAAACGCAGTAGCAGCGATTATGGACAAGA
ACGATACGGTTATTCCAATCAGCTTTGGGAATGTATTCAAATCAAAAGAAGACGTAAAAGTTCTTTTGGA
AAACCTTTATCCGCAGTTTGAAAAGCTGTTTCCAGCGATCAAAGGAAAAATTGAAGTCGGTTTAAAAGTA
ATTGGGAAAAAAGAATGGCTTGAGAAAAAAGTAAACGAAAATCCTGAACTTGAGAAAGTATCAGCATCCG
TAAAAGGAAAATCAGAAGCAGCCGGTTATTATGAGCGTATTCAACTTGGAGGAATGGCTCAAAAGATGTT
TACTTCCCTGCAAAAAGAAGTCAAGACAGATGTGTTTTCTCCGCTTGAAGAAGCAGCGGAAGCAGCAAAA
GCAAATGAGCCAACGGGCGAAACGATGCTTTTAAACGCGTCTTTCTTAATTAACCGAGAAGATGAAGCGA
AGTTTGATGAAAAAGTAAATGAAGCGCATGAAAACTGGAAAGACAAAGCCGATTTTCATTACAGCGGTCC
TTGGCCTGCTTATAATTTTGTGAACATTCGCCTAAAAGTAGAAGAGAAATAACGTGCTTCACAAATTAGT
AACCGCACCCATTAACCTTGTAGTGAAAATCGGCGAAAAAGTACAGGAAGAAGCTGATAAACAGCTATAT
GACCTTCCGACGATTCAGCAAAAGCTCATTCAGCTTCAAATGATGTTTGAGCTTGGTGAAATTCCAGAAG
AAGCGTTTCAAGAAAAAGAAGATGAATTGTTAATGAGGTACGAAATTGCGAAACGCAGAGAAATTGAACA
ATGGGAAGAGCTAACACAAAAAAGAAATGAGGAATCCTAGATGGGAGAATTACTGTATTTATACGGTTTA
ATTCCAACAAAAGAAGCAGCAGCCATAGAGCCGTTTCCATCTTATAAGGGGTTTGACGGAGAACATTCAC
TGTACCCAATTGCGTTTGATCAGGTGACGGCTGTAGTTTCTAAGCTGGATGCTGACACCTATTCAGAAAA
AGTGATTCAAGAAAAAATGGAGCAGGATATGAGCTGGCTGCAGGAAAAAGCATTTCATCATCACGAAACG
GTAGCCGCTTTGTACGAAGAATTTACGATCATTCCATTAAAATTTTGCACCATTTATAAAGGTGAAGAAA
GTCTGCAGGCAGCTATTGAGATTAACAAAGAAAAGATAGAGAATTCACTGACGCTGCTTCAAGGAAATGA
AGAGTGGAATGTGAAAATTTACTGTGATGATACAGAGCTTAAAAAAGGAATCAGCGAAACGAATGAAAGC
GTGAAAGCGAAAAAACAAGAAATTAGTCACTTATCACCAGGAAGACAGTTTTTTGAAAAGAAAAAAATAG
ATCAGCTGATTGAAAAAGAATTAGAGCTTCACAAAAACAAAGTGTGTGAAGAGATACATGACAAGCTAAA
AGAATTATCGCTTTATGACTCTGTTAAAAAGAATTGGAGCAAAGACGTAACTGGCGCAGCTGAACAGATG
GCGTGGAACAGCGTGTTTCTTCTCCCGTCTCTGCAGATTACTAAGTTCGTAAACGAAATAGAAGAGCTTC
AGCAAAGGCTTGAAAATAAAGGCTGGAAGTTTGAAGTGACGGGACCATGGCCGCCCTATCATTTCTCGAG
CTTTGCGTAAAGTGAGGAATTAACATTATGTCTCTTAAACAATCCATGGAGAATAAAGATATTGCTCTTA
TTGATATTTTAGATGTCATTTTAGATAAAGGAGTCGCCATTAAAGGAGACTTAATCATTTCCATAGCTGG
CGTCGATTTAGTGTATTTGGATTTGCGGGTGCTTATTTCTTCGGTTGAAACGCTTGTGCAAGCAAAAGAA
GGAAATCACAAACCAATCACTTCTGAACAATTTGATAAACAAAAGGAGGAATTAATGGATGCAACCGGTC
AGCCAAGCAAATGGACGAATCCACTTGGATCCTGATCAAGCTGAACAAGGCTTAGCGCAGCTTGTGATGA
CAGTTATTGAGCTATTGAGGCAAATCGTTGAACGTCATGCCATGAGGCGGGTGGAGGGTGGAACGTTGAC
GGACGAACAAATTGAAAACTTAGGAATTGCACTAATGAACTTAGAAGAAAAAATGGACGAGTTGAAAGAG
GTGTTCGGTCTGGATGCAGAAGATTTAAATATTGATCTTGGACCGCTAGGCAGCCTGCTTTAAGCGGTCA
GTAGGAGGAACAGTATGGCAGTCGAACATAATATGCAGTCAAGTACGATTGTAGATGTGCTCGAAAAGAT
TTTGGATAAAGGAGTCGTTATAGCGGGGGACATCACCGTAGGAATTGCAGATGTCGAGCTATTAACGATA
AAGATCCGCTTGATTGTGGCTTCGGTTGATAAGGCAAAAGAAATCGGCATGGACTGGTGGGAAAATGATC
CGTATCTCAGTTCAAAAGGAGCCAATAACAAAGCGCTCGAAGAAGAAAATAAAATGCTGCATGAGCGGTT
AAAAACGCTTGAAGAAAAAATAGAAACGAAACGTTAAAAACTGTACGCTACTTAAAAAATGGAGGGATTT
ACAATGGCAACTGAAACAAAATTAGATAACACACAGGCAGAAAACAAGGAAAATAAAAATGCGGAAAACG
GTTCAAAAGAAAAGAACGGTTCAAAAGCAAGCAAAACAACAAGCAGCGGGCCAATCAAACGAGCGGTAGC
AGGAGGCATCATCGGTGCAACGATTGGATATGTATCGACTCCTGAAAATCGAAAAAGTCTCCTTGACCGC
ATTGATACAGACGAATTAAAAAGCAAAGCATCTGATTTAGGAACAAAGGTAAAAGAAAAATCAAAAAGCA
GCGTGGCCAGCCTGAAAACATCTGCGGGAAGCTTGTTTAAAAAAGATAAAGATAAATCAAAAGATGATGA
AGAAAACGTAAATTCTTCTAGTAGCGAAACAGAAGACGATAACGTTCAAGAGTACGACGAGTTAAAAGAA
GAAAATCAAACTCTTCAAGATCGCTTATCACAGCTTGAAGAAAAAATGAACATGCTTGTTGAGCTTAGCC
TCAATAAAAATCAAGACGAAGAAGCGGAAGATACAGATTCCGACGAAGAAGAGAACGATGAGAACGATGA
AAACGATGAAAACGAGCAGGACGATGAAAACGAAGAAGAAACATCTAAGCCACGTAAAAAGGATAAAAAA
GAAGCTGAGGAAGAAGAAAGTGAAAGTGACGAAGACAGCGAGGAAGAAGAGGAAGATTCTCGCTCAAACA
AAAAAAATAAAAAAGTAAAAACAGAAGAAGAAGACGAAGATGAAAGCGAAGAAGAAAAAAAGGAAGCGAA
ACCAAAAAAGTCAACAGCTAAAAAATCAAAAAATACAAAAGCAAAGAAAAACACGGACGAAGAAGATGAT
GAAGCAACATCTCTTTCTAGTGAAGACGATACAACAGCCTAAGACGTAAAGGAGGAAAGAAAGACATGAG
TACAGGCCCTTCTTTTTCAACTAAAGACAATACGCTTGAATACTTTGTGAAAGCTTCTAATAAACACGGC
TTTTCACTTGATATTTCATTAAATGTAAACGGCGCTGTGATTTCCGGTACCATGATTTCAGCAAAAGAAT
ACTTTGATTACTTAAGCGAAACGTTTGAAGAAGGCAGTGAAGTGGCTCAGGCGCTAAGCGAACAATTCTC
TTTAGCAAGCGAAGCGAGCGAATCAAACGGAGAAGCAGAAGCCCATTTTATTCATTTGAAAAATACAAAG
ATTTACTGTGGAGACAGTAAATCTACTCCTTCTAAAGGCAAAATCTTTTGGAGAGGGAAAATAGCAGAAG
TAGACGGGTTTTTCTTAGGAAAGATTTCTGATGCAAAATCAACGAGTAAAAAGAGTTCATAAAAAACGGC
GGGGTGATTGCCCCGCCGTTTTTTAGTGATGTGATGAGATGTGCAGCTTCTTTTTTCGATACATGAGCGG
AGTCATCTTCATTTCTTTTCGAAACTGATTAATAAAATAGCTTGTACTATTAAACCCTACTTGATAGGCG
ACTTCCGTCACATTTGCTTCTGCTTGCTGCAGGATCCGGCTGCTAACAAAGCCCGAAAGGAAGCTGAGTT
GGCTGCTGCCACCGCTGAGCAATAACTAGCATAACCCCTTGGGGCCTCTAAACGGGTCTTGAGGGGTTTT
TTGCTGAAAGGAGGAACTATATCCGGATTGGCGAATGGG
[124 nt withheld, positions 9700-9823]
C
[91 nt withheld, positions 9825-9915]
A
[49 nt withheld, positions 9917-9965]
CCTTTGACGTTGGAGTCCACGTTCTTT
[37 nt withheld, positions 9993-10029]
ACCCTATCTCGGTCTATTCTTTTGATTTATAAGGGATTTTGCCGATTTCGGCCTATTGGTTAAAAAATGA
GCTGATTTAACAAAAATTTAACGCGAATTTTAACAAAATATTAACGCTTACAATTTAGGTGGCACTTTTC
GGGGAAATGTGCGCGGAACCCCTATTTGTTTATTTTTCTAAATACATTCAAATATGTATCCGCTCATGAA
TTAATTCTTAGAAAAACTCATCGAGCATCAAATGAAACTGCAATTTATTCATATCAGGATTATCAATACC
ATATTTTTGAAAAAGCCGTTTCTGTAATGAAGGAGAAAACTCACCGAGGCAGTTCCATAGGATGGCAAGA
TCCTGGTATCGGTCTGCGATTCCGACTCGTCCAACATCAATACAACCTATTAATTTCCCCTCGTCAAAAA
TAAGGTTATCAAGTGAGAAATCACCATGAGTGACGACTGAATCCGGTGAGAATGGCAAAAGTTTATGCAT
TTCTTTCCAGACTTGTTCAACAGGCCAGCCATTACGCTCGTCATCAAAATCACTCGCATCAACCAAACCG
TTATTCATTCGTGATTGCGCCTGAGCGAGACGAAATACGCGATCGCTGTTAAAAGGACAATTACAAACAG
GAATCGAATGCAACCGGCGCAGGAACACTGCCAGCGCATCAACAATATTTTCACCTGAATCAGGATATTC
TTCTAATACCTGGAATGCTGTTTTCCCGGGGATCGCAGTGGTGAGTAACCATGCATCATCAGGAGTACGG
ATAAAATGCTTGATGGTCGGAAGAGGCATAAATTCCGTCAGCCAGTTTAGTCTGACCATCTCATCTGTAA
CATCATTGGCAACGCTACCTTTGCCATGTTTCAGAAACAACTCTGGCGCATCGGGCTTCCCATACAATCG
ATAGATTGTCGCACCTGATTGCCCGACATTATCGCGAGCCCATTTATACCCATATAAATCAGCATCCATG
TTGGAATTTAATCGCGGCCTAGAGCAAGACGTTTCCCGTTGAATATGGCTCATAACACCCCTTGTATTAC
TGTTTATGTAAGCAGACAGTTTTATTGTTCATGACCAAAATCCCTTAACGTGAGTTTTCGTTCCACTGAG
CGTCAGACCCCGTAGAAAAGATCAAAGGATCTTC
